Addgene plasmid #140856: pLz37_CB_operon_CsoS2_N1-N4
Purpose: Halothiobacillus neapolitanus carboxysome operon with full length CsoS2. For heterologous expression of carboxysomes in E. coli.
Depositing lab: David Savage. Depositing organization: University of California, Berkeley. Publication: Multivalent interactions between CsoS2 and Rubisco mediate alpha-carboxysome formation. Oltrogge LM, Chaijarasphong T, Chen AW, Bolin ER, Marqusee S, Savage DF. Nat Struct Mol Biol. 2020 Mar;27(3):281-287. doi: 10.1038/s41594-020-0387-7. Epub 2020 Mar 2. PubMed 32123388.
Backbone
  Vector backbone: NS3
  Backbone size w/o insert (bp): 4891
  Total vector size (bp): 13243
  Vector type: Bacterial Expression
Growth in bacteria
  Bacterial resistance: Chloramphenicol, 25 μg/mL
  Growth temperature: 37°C
  Growth strain: DH5alpha
  Copy number: Unknown
Gene/Insert
  Gene/Insert name: CbbL, CbbS, CsoS2 (full-length), CsoSCA, CsoS4A, CsoS4B, CsoS1C, CsoS1A, CsoS1B, CsoS1D
  Species: Halothiobacillus neapolitanus
  Insert size (bp): 8713
Terms and licenses: Academic/Nonprofit Terms; Industry Terms: Not Available to Industry
Depositor comments: There exists a G534V mismatch in the carboxysome shell polypeptide compared to the reference sequence. The authors do not expect the mutation to significantly alter protein function but this should be functionally validated.
How to cite: pLz37_CB_operon_CsoS2_N1-N4 was a gift from David Savage (Addgene plasmid # 140856 ; http://n2t.net/addgene:140856 ; RRID:Addgene_140856)
