[The description below was written by a language model from this plasmid's Addgene catalogue record and pLannotate feature annotations shown in this document.]
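Description:
pLz37_CB_operon_CsoS2_N1-N4 is a bacterial expression plasmid of about 13.2 kb, built on the NS3 backbone, that carries the Halothiobacillus neapolitanus alpha-carboxysome operon for heterologous production of carboxysomes in E. coli. It replicates from a ColE1/pMB1-type origin (the catalogue lists copy number as unknown) and is selected with chloramphenicol through a cat gene driven by its own promoter. The backbone also encodes the lac repressor under the lacIq promoter, and rrnB T1 and T2 terminators sit upstream of the expression cassette, insulating it from read-through transcription.

The roughly 8.7 kb insert is transcribed as one polycistronic unit from a lacUV5-type promoter flanked by a symmetric lac operator and a second lac operator, so expression is repressed by LacI and can be induced with IPTG. The ten genes run in order: cbbL and cbbS (Rubisco large and small subunits), full-length csoS2 (the scaffolding protein essential for carboxysome assembly), csoS3/CsoSCA (the carboxysomal carbonic anhydrase), csoS4A and csoS4B (vertex proteins), csoS1C, csoS1A and csoS1B (the major shell hexamers), and csoS1D (a pseudohexamer thought to control metabolite flux across the shell). No tags or reporters are annotated. The "N1-N4" in the name is not explained in the record.

The depositor notes a G534V difference from the reference sequence in the "carboxysome shell polypeptide", which is not expected to alter function significantly but has not been validated. The depositor and repository-sequenced records differ slightly in length and starting coordinate but show the same overall architecture. A short phage P2 fragment is annotated only in the depositor sequence. The plasmid comes from work on multivalent CsoS2–Rubisco interactions in alpha-carboxysome formation.
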