Features (pLannotate 1.2.2; 21 found; start..end, strand, type, name):
      5..91      +  terminator     rrnB T1 terminator: Escherichia coli rrnB; transcription terminator T1 from the E. coli rrnB gene
    183..210     +  terminator     rrnB T2 terminator: transcription terminator T2 from the E. coli rrnB gene
    232..251     +  protein_bind   lac operator (symmetric): The lac repressor binds to the lac operator to inhibit transcription in E. coli. This inhibition can be relieved by adding lactose or isopropyl-β-D-thiogalactopyranoside (IPTG). The symmetric lac operator was optimized for tight binding of lac repressor. lac repressor encoded by lacI
    269..296     +  promoter       lac UV5 promoter (fragment): E. coli lac promoter with an "up" mutation
    300..322     +  protein_bind   lac operator (fragment): The lac repressor binds to the lac operator to inhibit transcription in E. coli. This inhibition can be relieved by adding lactose or isopropyl-β-D-thiogalactopyranoside (IPTG). lac repressor encoded by lacI
    365..1783    +  CDS            cbbL: RBL1_HALNC - Experimental evidence at protein level: Swiss-Prot protein existence level 1. Alpha-carboxysomes are able to assemble in the absence of RuBisCO, unlike beta-carboxysomes. The RuBisCO large subunit is required for enzyme integration into carboxysomes; replacing it with the carboxysomally targeted gene (Tcr_0838, AC Q31HD9) of H.crungenus places RuBisCO in the carboxysome, while the non-carboxysomal large subunit of H.crungenus (Tcr_0427, AC Q31IK0) is not incorporated in the carboxysome. From Halothiobacillus neapolitanus (strain ATCC 23641 / c2) (Thiobacillus neapolitanus).
   1823..2152    +  CDS            cbbS: RBS_HALNC - Also known as rbcS. Experimental evidence at protein level: Swiss-Prot protein existence level 1. RuBisCO catalyzes two reactions: the carboxylation of D- ribulose 1,5-bisphosphate, the primary event in carbon dioxide fixation, as well as the oxidative fragmentation of the pentose substrate. Both reactions occur simultaneously and in competition at the same active site (Ref.3, PubMed:18258595, PubMed:18974784). There are estimated to be 270 RuBisCO heterohexadecamers per carboxysome (Ref.6). From Halothiobacillus neapolitanus (strain ATCC 23641 / c2) (Thiobacillus neapolitanus).
   2220..4826    +  CDS            csoS2: CSOS2_HALNC - Experimental evidence at protein level: Swiss-Prot protein existence level 1. Unlike beta-carboxysomes, alpha-carboxysomes (Cb) can form without cargo protein. CsoS2 is essential for Cb formation and is also capable of targeting foreign proteins to the Cb. The Cb shell assembles with the aid of CsoS2; CsoS1A, CsoS1B and CsoS1C form the majority of the shell while CsoS4A and CsoS4B form vertices. CsoS1D forms pseudohexamers that probably control metabolite flux into and out of the shell. From Halothiobacillus neapolitanus (strain ATCC 23641 / c2) (Thiobacillus neapolitanus).
   4853..6394    +  CDS            csoS3: CSOCA_HALNC - Also known as ORF1 From Halothiobacillus neapolitanus (strain ATCC 23641 / c2) (Thiobacillus neapolitanus).
   6394..6642    +  CDS            csoS4A: CSS4A_HALNC - Also known as orfA From Halothiobacillus neapolitanus (strain ATCC 23641 / c2) (Thiobacillus neapolitanus).
   6645..6887    +  CDS            csoS4B: CSS4B_HALNC - Also known as orfB From Halothiobacillus neapolitanus (strain ATCC 23641 / c2) (Thiobacillus neapolitanus).
   6942..7235    +  CDS            csoS1C: CSOSC_HALNC - Also known as Orf1 From Halothiobacillus neapolitanus (strain ATCC 23641 / c2) (Thiobacillus neapolitanus).
   7313..7606    +  CDS            csoS1A: CSOSA_HALNC - Also known as csoS1 From Halothiobacillus neapolitanus (strain ATCC 23641 / c2) (Thiobacillus neapolitanus).
   7721..8050    +  CDS            csoS1B: CSOSB_HALNC - Also known as Orf3 From Halothiobacillus neapolitanus (strain ATCC 23641 / c2) (Thiobacillus neapolitanus).
   8075..8713    +  CDS            csoS1D: CSOSD_HALNC - Experimental evidence at protein level: Swiss-Prot protein existence level 1. Unlike beta-carboxysomes, alpha-carboxysomes (Cb) can form without cargo protein. CsoS2 is essential for Cb formation and is also capable of targeting foreign proteins to the Cb. The Cb shell assembles with the aid of CsoS2; CsoS1A, CsoS1B and CsoS1C form the majority of the shell while CsoS4A and CsoS4B form vertices. CsoS1D forms pseudohexamers that probably control metabolite flux into and out of the shell. From Halothiobacillus neapolitanus (strain ATCC 23641 / c2) (Thiobacillus neapolitanus).
   8734..8835    +  promoter       cat promoter: promoter of the E. coli cat gene encoding chloramphenicol acetyltransferase
   8836..9492    +  CDS            cat: CAT_ECOLX - Experimental evidence at protein level: Swiss-Prot protein existence level 1. This enzyme is an effector of chloramphenicol resistance in bacteria. From Escherichia coli. This protein is used as a marker in many commonly used cloning vectors, such as pACYC184.
   9560..9637    +  promoter       lacIq promoter: lacI (mutant); In the lacIq allele, a single base change in the promoter boosts expression of the lacI gene about 10-fold.
   9638..10720   +  CDS            lacI: lac repressor; lacI; The lac repressor binds to the lac operator to inhibit transcription in E. coli. This inhibition can be relieved by adding lactose or isopropyl-β-D-thiogalactopyranoside (IPTG).
  10776..10910   -  CDS            W (fragment): BPW_BPP2 - Protein inferred from homology: Swiss-Prot protein existence level 3. Baseplate protein that is part of the outer wedges of the baseplate. Probably plays a role as a connector between the central and peripheral parts of the baseplate. Plays a role in tail assembly. From Escherichia phage P2 (Bacteriophage P2).
  11705..12293   -  rep_origin     ori: high-copy-number ColE1/pMB1/pBR322/pUC origin of replication
>Addgene plasmid #140856 | pLz37_CB_operon_CsoS2_N1-N4 | depositor full sequence | sequence record 273768 | pLz37_CB_operon_CsoS2_N1-N4 sequence 13243 bps
TCATCAAATAAAACGAAAGGCTCAGTCGAAAGACTGGGCCTTTCGTTTTATCTGTTGTTTGTCGGTGAAC
GCTCTCCTGAGTAGGACAAATCCGCCGGGAGCGGATTTGAACGTTGCGAAGCAACGGCCCGGAGGGTGGC
GGGCAGGACGCCCGCCATAAACTGCCAGGCATCAAATTAAGCAGAAGGCCATCCTGACGGATGGCCTTTT
TGCGTTTCTACTCTAGTTTCGAATTGTGAGCGCTCACAATTTCGAAACCCCAGGCTTGACACTTTATGCT
TCCGGCTCGTATAATGTGTGGAATTGTGAGCGGATAACAATTTCAGCTAGGTGCGCGAATCCCCCATCCT
TTCAGGAGGAACTCATGGCAGTTAAAAAGTATAGTGCTGGTGTAAAAGAATACCGGCAGACCTATTGGAT
GCCGGAATACACACCGTTGGATTCCGACATCCTTGCATGCTTCAAAATCACCCCACAACCGGGTGTTGAT
CGCGAAGAAGCCGCAGCCGCGGTTGCAGCAGAATCTTCAACCGGCACATGGACCACCGTGTGGACCGATT
TGCTGACCGACATGGACTACTACAAAGGCCGTGCCTATCGCATTGAAGACGTACCCGGTGACGATGCGGC
ATTCTATGCCTTTATCGCCTACCCAATCGACCTGTTCGAAGAAGGGTCAGTTGTTAACGTGTTTACCTCA
CTGGTTGGTAACGTGTTCGGCTTCAAAGCGGTACGCGGCCTGCGTCTGGAAGATGTTCGCTTCCCACTCG
CCTACGTTAAAACCTGTGGCGGCCCACCGCACGGTATTCAAGTCGAACGCGACAAGATGAACAAATATGG
TCGCCCACTGTTGGGTTGCACCATCAAGCCAAAACTTGGTTTGTCTGCGAAAAACTACGGCCGTGCCGTA
TACGAGTGCCTCCGTGGCGGCCTCGACTTCACTAAAGATGATGAAAACATCAATTCTCAGCCGTTCATGC
GCTGGCGCGATCGCTTCTTGTTCGTACAAGACGCGACCGAAACTGCTGAAGCCCAAACCGGCGAACGCAA
AGGCCATTACCTCAACGTAACGGCGCCAACTCCTGAAGAAATGTACAAGCGCGCAGAATTCGCCAAAGAA
ATTGGCGCGCCAATCATTATGCACGACTACATCACCGGTGGCTTCACGGCCAACACTGGCTTGGCCAAGT
GGTGTCAAGACAACGGCGTACTGCTGCACATCCACCGTGCGATGCATGCGGTTATCGACCGTAACCCGAA
CCACGGTATTCACTTCCGTGTTCTGACCAAGATTCTGCGTTTGTCGGGTGGCGATCACCTGCACACCGGT
ACCGTTGTCGGCAAACTGGAAGGCGACCGTGCCTCTACTCTGGGCTGGATTGATTTGCTCCGCGAATCGT
TTATCCCTGAAGATCGCTCGCGCGGTATCTTCTTCGATCAAGACTGGGGTTCAATGCCAGGCGTATTCGC
TGTGGCCTCTGGTGGTATTCACGTATGGCACATGCCTGCGCTGGTTAACATCTTTGGTGACGACTCTGTC
CTCCAATTCGGTGGCGGTACGCTGGGTCATCCATGGGGCAACGCTGCCGGTGCTGCTGCCAACCGTGTTG
CTCTGGAAGCCTGCGTAGAAGCGCGTAACCAAGGCCGCGATATCGAAAAAGAAGGCAAAGAAATTCTGAC
TGCTGCTGCACAGCACAGCCCAGAACTGAAGATTGCCATGGAAACTTGGAAAGAGATCAAATTCGAATTT
GACACTGTCGACAAACTCGACACTCAAAATCGTTGATCCCTCGTACCACACAACATACTAAGGTGAGTAA
CCATGGCTGAAATGCAGGATTACAAGCAAAGCCTCAAATATGAGACTTTCTCTTATCTTCCACCCATGAA
CGCGGAACGCATCCGCGCTCAAATCAAGTACGCAATTGCTCAAGGCTGGAGCCCCGGCATTGAGCACGTA
GAAGTGAAAAACTCCATGAACCAATATTGGTACATGTGGAAACTTCCCTTCTTCGGCGAACAAAATGTCG
ACAACGTGTTGGCTGAAATTGAAGCGTGTCGTAGTGCGTATCCAACACACCAGGTCAAACTGGTGGCTTA
TGACAACTATGCGCAAAGCTTAGGTCTGGCCTTCGTGGTCTACCGCGGCAACTAAGTCAAGTCTGTCATT
GCGCTGTGCGTTTCTCTACGCACAGCACTTATTCAAGATGGGGTCAAACATGCCTTCACAGTCAGGAATG
AATCCTGCCGACCTGAGCGGACTCTCTGGCAAGGAACTGGCACGCGCACGCCGCGCTGCACTATCCAAGC
AAGGGAAAGCAGCTGTTTCTAATAAAACGGCTAGCGTAAACCGTAGCACTAAACAGGCGGCATCTTCGAT
CAATACAAATCAGGTGCGCTCTTCTGTAAATGAAGTGCCCACTGATTACCAAATGGCGGATCAATTGTGC
TCTACGATTGATCATGCTGACTTTGGTACCGAAAGCAATCGCGTTAGAGATCTCTGCCGTCAACGCAGAG
AGGCACTATCAACTATCGGTAAAAAAGCGGTTAAAACCAACGGCAAGCCGTCGGGTCGCGTTCGACCACA
GCAATCAGTGGTTCACAACGACGCAATGATCGAAAATGCCGGTGATACTAACCAATCATCGTCCACTTCA
TTAAATAATGAACTTTCCGAAATCTGCTCCATAGCAGACGACATGCCGGAGCGTTTTGGTTCACAAGCCA
AAACCGTCCGTGATATCTGCCGTGCACGCCGTCAAGCGCTCTCTGAGCGTGGAACTCGCGCCGTGCCGCC
AAAGCCGCAATCTCAAGGTGGTCCAGGACGCAATGGCTATCAAATTGATGGATACCTAGATACCGCACTT
CATGGCCGCGATGCCGCCAAGCGCCACCGTGAAATGCTCTGTCAATACGGCCGCGGCACAGCACCTTCCT
GCAAGCCAACAGGCCGTGTCAAAAATTCTGTACAGTCGGGCAACGCAGCGCCAAAAAAGGTTGAAACCGG
TCACACCCTATCCGGCGGATCTGTTACGGGCACGCAAGTGGATCGTAAATCTCATGTGACTGGAAACGAG
CCGGGCACTTGCCGAGCAGTCACGGGCACCGAGTACGTAGGTACTGAGCAATTCACCTCTTTTTGCAATA
CCAGCCCCAAGCCAAATGCGACGAAGGTCAATGTGACCACAACGGCTCGTGGTCGCCCTGTTAGCGGTAC
GGAAGTTTCACGGACCGAGAAGGTAACTGGCAACGAATCCGGTGTCTGCCGTAACGTTACCGGCACCGAA
TACATGAGTAATGAAGCTCACTTTTCTCTATGTGGAACAGCCGCAAAGCCTTCACAAGCGGATAAAGTCA
TGTTCGGCGCCACAGCACGAACGCATCAAGTGGTCAGTGGCAGTGATGAATTCAGGCCCTCTTCTGTTAC
GGGTAACGAATCGGGTGCAAAACGCACAATTACCGGCTCGCAGTACGCAGACGAAGGTCTTGCGCGACTC
ACGATCAACGGAGCACCTGCAAAAGTAGCCAGAACCCACACCTTTGCGGGCTCTGACGTTACCGGCACGG
AAATCGGTCGCTCTACTCGCGTAACTGGTGATGAAAGCGGTTCGTGTCGTTCAATCTCAGGCACCGAGTA
TCTCAGTAACGAGCAATTCCAATCCTTTTGTGACACAAAACCTCAACGCAGCCCGTTCAAGGTTGGCCAA
GATCGCACGAACAAGGGTCAGTCTGTGACTGGTAACTTGGTTGATCGTTCCGAACTGGTTACAGGTAACG
AACCAGGTTCATGCTCTCGGGTTACAGGCTCTCAGTATGGCCAAAGCAAAATCTGCGGTGGTGGCGTGGG
AAAAGTGCGCTCAATGCGCACCCTTCGCGGCACCTCAGTATCTGGCCAACAGCTAGATCATGCCCCAAAG
ATGTCCGGTGACGAGCGCGGCGGGTGCATGCCCGTCACCGGTAATGAGTACTACGGTCGTGAACATTTCG
AACCGTTTTGTACGAGCACCCCAGAGCCCGAAGCTCAATCAACTGAACAATCATTGACCTGTGAAGGACA
AATTATTAGCGGCACTTCAGTTGACGCCAGTGATTTGGTCACAGGAAATGAAATCGGTGAACAGCAACTC
ATCAGCGGTGACGCCTATGTTGGCGCGCAGCAGACAGGTTGCCTTCCCACTAGTCCACGCTTCAACCAAA
CTGGCAATGTTCAGTCAATGGGTTTTAAGAACACCAATCAGCCAGAACAAAACTTTGCACCAGGTGAAGT
AATGCCTACTGACTTTAGTATTCAAACCCCAGCTCGCTCGGCTCAGAATCGCATTACAGGTAACGACATT
GCGCCCTCAGGTCGCATTACAGGCCCTGGTATGCTGGCAACCGGCTTGATTACAGGAACCCCCGAATTCA
GGCACGCTGCGCGCGAGTTGGTTGGTTCTCCACAACCCATGGCAATGGCCATGGCCAACCGTAATAAGGC
TGCTCAAGCACCTGTTGTGCAGCCAGAAGTGGTTGCAACTCAGGAAAAGCCTGAGTTGGTATGTGCACCA
AGAAGCGATCAAATGGATCGTGTGAGTGGCGAAGGCAAAGAACGTTGCCACATCACTGGCGATGACTGGT
CAGTTAACAAGCACATCACCGGTACAGCCGGTCAATGGGCGAGTGGTCGCAACCCTTCCATGCGCGGTAA
TGCGCGTGTGGTCGAAACCAGCGCGTTTGCCAATCGCAATGTGCCAAAACCTGAAAAGCCGGGCTCCAAG
ATCACGGGCAGTAGTGGTAATGACACCCAAGGTAGTCTGATCACTTACTCCGGCGGCGCGCGCGGTTGAG
CGTTAAGTAAAGTGTAACGATCATGAACACCCGTAACACACGAAGCAAGCAACGCGCACCGTTTGGTGTT
AGCTCATCAGTCAAACCTCGGCTTGACTTGATTGAGCAAGCACCAAACCCTGCCTATGACCGCCATCCTG
CTTGCATAACGTTGCCTGAGCGTACCTGCCGGCACCCGTTAACTGACCTTGAAGCCAACGAACAACTGGG
TCGTTGCGAGGATAGCGTCAAGAACCGTTTTGATCGCGTTATCCCTTTCTTGCAAGTTGTTGCTGGCATT
CCTCTTGGTCTGGATTATGTTACCCGTGTTCAAGAATTAGCCCAGTCGTCGCTTGGACATACGCTGCCCG
AAGAATTACTCAAAGATAATTGGATCAGTGGGCACAATTTAAAAGGCATTTTTGGCTACGCGACTGCTAA
AGCACTAACAGCAGCCACGGAACAATTCAGTCGTAAAATAATGTCTGAGAAGGACGATTCCGCATCGGCC
ATTGGCTTCTTCCTGGATTGCGGGTTCCACGCAGTGGACATAAGCCCTTGTGCCGATGGTCGTCTCAAAG
GGTTACTGCCTTACATATTGCGTTTGCCCCTTACGGCATTCACCTATCGTAAAGCCTACGCAGGCTCGAT
GTTCGATATTGAAGATGATCTGGCACAGTGGGAGAAAAATGAACTCCGCCGTTATCGTGAAGGTGTTCCA
AATACAGCGGATCAGCCAACACGATACCTGAAAATTGCTGTGTATCATTTCAGCACCTCTGACCCGACAC
ACTCTGGCTGCGCGGCACACGGCAGTAATGATCGTGCAGCACTGGAAGCGGCTTTAACCCAGCTGATGAA
ATTCAGAGAAGCGGTTGAAAATGCCCATTGCTGCGGCGCAAGTATCGATATTTTACTGATTGGCGTTGAT
ACGGATACGGATGCCATTCGCGTTCATATTCCGGATAGCAAAGGTTTTTTGAATCCGTATCGTTATGTTG
ACAACACAGTAACTTATGCGCAAACACTACATCTGGCGCCGGATGAGGCTCGTGTGATTATTCACGAAGC
AATTCTCAACGCAAACCGCAGCGATGGTTGGGCTAAAGGAAATGGAGTAGCCAGCGAGGGGATGCGTCGT
TTTATTGGTCAGCTTTTGATCAACAACCTCTCGCAAATCGATTACGTAGTAAATCGTCATGGTGGTCGCT
ATCCACCCAATGATATTGGTCATGCTGAGCGATATATCAGTGTTGGTGATGGTTTTGATGAAGTTCAAAT
CCGGAATTTAGCCTACTACGCGCATTTGGATACGGTTGAAGAAAATGCGATTGATGTGGATGTGGGAATC
AAAATTTTCACCAAACTTAATTTGAGTCGAGGTTTACCGATTCCGATTGCCATCCACTATCGCTATGACC
CCAATGTTCCAGGCTCCAGAGAAAGAACCGTGGTCAAAGCAAGACGGATATACAACGCCATTAAAGAGCG
GTTCTCATCCTTGGATGAGCAGAATCTATTGCAGTTTCGTTTGAGCGTTCAGGCGCAGGATATCGGAAGC
CCGATTGAAGAGGTTGCATCCGCATGAAAATCATGCAAGTTGAGAAAACGTTGGTTTCAACAAACCGTAT
TGCTGATATGGGTCACAAACCACTATTAGTGGTATGGGAGAAACCGGGCGCGCCCAGGCAGGTCGCCGTG
GATGCGATTGGCTGCATACCGGGCGATTGGGTTTTGTGCGTTGGGTCATCGGCAGCACGAGAGGCTGCAG
GAAGCAAGTCTTATCCCTCTGATTTGACGATTATCGGGATTATTGATCAGTGGAATGGTGAGTAATGGAA
GTAATGCGCGTTCGTTCCGACCTAATCGCAACACGCAGGATTCCCGGTCTTAAAAATATCTCTTTGCGTG
TCATGGAGGATGCTACGGGTAAGGTCAGTGTCGCTTGCGATCCCATTGGCGTTCCCGAGGGATGTTGGGT
CTTTACGATTAGCGGCTCTGCCGCTCGGTTTGGCGTGGGTGATTTTGAGATTCTCACGGATTTGACGATT
GGTGGCATCATCGATCACTGGGTAACTTGACCATCGCTAGATGAGTTGATTTTGAATGAGTCTTTATTGA
GGAGAGAAGAAATGGCAGCAGTAACAGGTATTGCACTGGGTATGATTGAAACACGTGGTCTGGTTCCAGC
GATTGAAGCTGCCGATGCCATGACCAAGGCCGCCGAAGTACGTTTGGTTGGCCGTCAATTTGTTGGTGGT
GGTTACGTGACCGTTTTGGTCCGTGGTGAAACCGGTGCCGTCAACGCAGCAGTTCGTGCGGGCGCTGATG
CCTGCGAACGAGTCGGCGATGGTCTGGTCGCGGCGCATATCATTGCCCGTGTCCATTCCGAAGTCGAAAA
CATCCTGCCGAAAGCCCCTGAAGCTTAAGGATTGGGAAAGACGAACCGGCGCAGGCTTGTTCCGGTTCTT
TGCATAAAGTGACAGCTTAGGAGTTTATTTAAATGGCTGATGTAACTGGTATTGCTCTGGGTATGATCGA
AACACGTGGCTTAGTTCCTGCGATTGAAGCAGCGGACGCCATGACTAAAGCGGCTGAAGTGCGTTTGGTC
GGTCGTCAATTTGTTGGTGGCGGTTACGTCACCGTATTGGTTCGGGGCGAAACAGGCGCTGTTAACGCCG
CTGTTCGTGCTGGCGCCGATGCTTGCGAACGTGTTGGTGATGGCTTGGTTGCTGCGCACATCATTGCGCG
TGTCCACTCAGAAGTAGAAAACATTCTGCCTAAGGCGCCACAAGCCTAAGTCAGATATTCCTAAGACGGC
TCACTTCGGCGACACCCGTCGCCGAAACCGTCTAACCAAATTTCTGGGCTCGTTCTGAACGTGCTCAACA
CTAGTTTTAGAGGATCTGTTATGGCAACGACTCACGGTATTGCCCTGGGCATGATTGAAACACGAGGATT
GGTTCCTGCCATTGAAGCCGCAGATGCCATGACCAAAGCGGCGGAAGTCCGTCTGGTCGGACGATCATTT
GTTGGCGGCGGTTACGTGACCGTAATGGTTCGTGGTGAGACAGGTGCAGTAAATGCTGCCGTTCGTGCGG
GTGCTGACGCCTGTGAACGTGTTGGCGATGGCCTGGTTGCTGCGCACATCATTGCGCGCGTTCATTCTGA
AGTTGAGATCATCCTACCCGAGACGCCCGAAGACTCAGATTCCGCGTGGTGTATCGCAAATCTGAATAGC
TAATGTCTAGTAGGGAAGATGCGCATGAACAACATTGATTTGCGCGTCTATTCGTTTATCGATTCGCTTC
AACCGCAGCTTGCATCCTATCTTGCGACATCATCGCAAGGCTTTCTTCCCGTTCCGGGTGATGCCTGCTT
GTGGATTGAAGTCGCGCCGGGCATGGCCGTCCATCGCCTCAGTGATATTGCGCTAAAGGCCACGAACGTT
CGTCTCGGCGAACAGGTAGTCGAGCGTGCTTTTGGCTCGATGGAAATTCATTACCGAAACCAAAGCGACG
TTCTCGCATCCGGTGAGGCCGTTTTAAGAGAAATCAATCACGCGCAAGAAGATCGTCTGCCTTGTCGCAT
CGCATGGAAAGAGATCATTCGAGCGATTACCCCCGATCATGCCACCTTGATCAATCGCCAGTTGCGTAAA
GGCTCTATGCTGTTGCCGGGCAAAAGCATGTTCATCCTTGAAACAGAACCGGCAGGTTATATTGTTCAGG
CTGCCAACGAGGCCGAGAAAGCAGCTCATGTGACTCTGATCGATGTACGTGCTTTTGGTAACTTTGGTCG
CCTGACCATGATGGGCAGCGAAGCGGAAACCGAAGAAGCCATGCGGGCGGCTGAGGCCACAATCGCAAGC
ATCAACGCGCGTGCGCGTCGCGCTGAAGGGTTCTAAGCGGCCGCGTAGGATCCGATCGGCACGTAAGAGG
TTCCAACTTTCACCATAATGAAATAAGATCACTACCGGGCGTATTTTTTGAGTTATCGAGATTTTCAGGA
GCTAAGGAAGCTAAAATGGAGAAAAAAATCACTGGATATACCACCGTTGATATATCCCAATGGCATCGTA
AAGAACATTTTGAGGCATTTCAGTCAGTTGCTCAATGTACCTATAACCAGACCGTTCAGCTGGATATTAC
GGCCTTTTTAAAGACCGTAAAGAAAAATAAGCACAAGTTTTATCCGGCCTTTATTCACATTCTTGCCCGC
CTGATGAATGCTCATCCGGAGTTCCGTATGGCAATGAAAGACGGTGAGCTGGTGATATGGGATAGTGTTC
ACCCTTGTTACACCGTTTTCCATGAGCAAACTGAAACGTTTTCATCGCTCTGGAGTGAATACCACGACGA
TTTCCGGCAGTTTCTACACATATATTCGCAAGATGTGGCGTGTTACGGTGAAAACCTGGCCTATTTCCCT
AAAGGGTTTATTGAGAATATGTTTTTCGTCTCAGCCAATCCCTGGGTGAGTTTCACCAGTTTTGATTTAA
ACGTGGCCAATATGGACAACTTCTTCGCCCCCGTTTTCACTATGGGCAAATATTATACGCAAGGCGACAA
GGTGCTGATGCCGCTGGCGATTCAGGTTCATCATGCCGTCTGTGATGGCTTCCATGTCGGCAGAATGCTT
AATGAATTACAACAGTACTGCGATGAGTGGCAGGGCGGGGCGTAATTTTTTTAAGGCAGTTATTGGTGCC
CTTGAATTCCTACTAGTCGAAGCGGCATGCATTTACGTTGACACCATCGAATGGTGCAAAACCTTTCGCG
GTATGGCATGATAGCGCCCGGAAGAGAGTCAATTCAGGGTGGTGAATGTGAAACCAGTAACGTTATACGA
TGTCGCAGAGTATGCCGGTGTCTCTTATCAGACCGTTTCCCGCGTGGTGAACCAGGCCAGCCACGTTTCT
GCGAAAACGCGGGAAAAAGTGGAAGCGGCGATGGCGGAGCTGAATTACATTCCCAACCGCGTGGCACAAC
AACTGGCGGGCAAACAGTCGTTGCTGATTGGCGTTGCCACCTCCAGTCTGGCCCTGCACGCGCCGTCGCA
AATTGTCGCGGCGATTAAATCTCGCGCCGATCAACTGGGTGCCAGCGTGGTGGTGTCGATGGTAGAACGA
AGCGGCGTCGAAGCCTGTAAAGCGGCGGTGCACAATCTTCTCGCGCAACGCGTCAGTGGGCTGATCATTA
ACTATCCGCTGGATGACCAGGATGCCATTGCTGTGGAAGCTGCCTGCACTAATGTTCCGGCGTTATTTCT
TGATGTCTCTGACCAGACACCCATCAACAGTATTATTTTCTCCCATGAAGACGGTACGCGACTGGGCGTG
GAGCATCTGGTCGCATTGGGTCACCAGCAAATCGCGCTGTTAGCGGGCCCATTAAGTTCTGTCTCGGCGC
GTCTGCGTCTGGCTGGCTGGCATAAATATCTCACTCGCAATCAAATTCAGCCGATAGCGGAACGGGAAGG
CGACTGGAGTGCCATGTCCGGTTTTCAACAAACCATGCAAATGCTGAATGAGGGCATCGTTCCCACTGCG
ATGCTGGTTGCCAACGATCAGATGGCGCTGGGCGCAATGCGCGCCATTACCGAGTCCGGGCTGCGCGTTG
GTGCGGATATCTCGGTAGTGGGATACGACGATACCGAAGACAGCTCATGTTATATCCCGCCGTTAACCAC
CATCAAACAGGATTTTCGCCTGCTGGGGCAAACCAGCGTGGACCGCTTGCTGCAACTCTCTCAGGGCCAG
GCGGTGAAGGGCAATCAGCTGTTGCCCGTCTCACTGGTGAAAAGAAAAACCACCCTGGCGCCCAATACGC
AAACCGCCTCTCCCCGCGCGTTGGCCGATTCATTAATGCAGCTGGCACGACAGGTTTCCCGACTGGAAAG
CGGGCAGTGATCCCACAGCCGCCAGTTCCGCTGGCGGCATTTTAACTTTCTTTAATGAATCTAGTGACAA
GCCGGGGCAGACGTGAGCCGTAGTCCCGTCGCCAGACGCGGGTGCCCACGGGCGTCGTCAGGATGTCCGT
AATTGACTGCCGGAGGTGGTCAATGCCCTTCAGCTCCTTGCCACTGTCACGGCTCATGCCTCGGGTCATT
AGTCGCCCGCTCCGGTATCTTCACTGGCTTCGATGATTGCCGCCCCGCAGCTGCAGAGGTCACCGATCCG
AGCAGTCGGCCTCTGGTTGGTAAAGACCGTGCGACTGCCGGTGATGATCGTGTTCAAGCCATGCAGGGGG
CAGGCGTGAAGGTCATCCTTTCGGGCCACGGGGCGGCTGTTGACGAAGGTGTCGTCGCTCCCGGTGATGA
TGATCCCGCCGTGATCGGTCACGTCGTTTAGTCGAGCGATGCCTGGCGTCGTAGTCACGGGTTTAGGTCA
ATACGACTTGCGGTCACTGTAACGTTGCCCTCGGCGGTCACGTTAACGTCGCCTTGGGCTTCGACTTGCG
CCTCCTGCACAAGGATCACAATCCGTCCTTGGGCTGCGGTGAGGTCGATCTTGTACTCATGCGCTTCGCG
GTCGTACTGGATGATTGAGTCATCCTCGAACTGCGTCTTTTGGATCGTTTCTTTGTCCTCGATCTGGGGG
TAGTCAGTCGAGAACGCGCCGGGCATCGCGAAGCCCTGACTGATCTCGCCGGAGGGGGCCATCACGACGA
CGGCCTCACCGACCTCGGGCGCCCACCAGAACCGATCCTTGCCCGCTCGCTGCGTGAGCCACGGAATCCA
GTCAGTGAGGAGCAGCGCCTCGCCGCTCTCCTCGTCTTCCTCGATCGCGACACGGATCAGCCCCTTGGGA
TAGTCAGCCTCGGCTACCCTGCCTACGCGGAGCAAGTTGCCGTGACGCCGACTGTCTCGAGTATCTAGTC
GCGTTGCTGGCGTTTTTCCATAGGCTCCGCCCCCCTGACGAGCATCACAAAAATCGACGCTCAAGTCAGA
GGTGGCGAAACCCGACAGGACTATAAAGATACCAGGCGTTTCCCCCTGGAAGCTCCCTCGTGCGCTCTCC
TGTTCCGACCCTGCCGCTTACCGGATACCTGTCCGCCTTTCTCCCTTCGGGAAGCGTGGCGCTTTCTCAT
AGCTCACGCTGTAGGTATCTCAGTTCGGTGTAGGTCGTTCGCTCCAAGCTGGGCTGTGTGCACGAACCCC
CCGTTCAGCCCGACCGCTGCGCCTTATCCGGTAACTATCGTCTTGAGTCCAACCCGGTAAGACACGACTT
ATCGCCACTGGCAGCAGCCACTGGTAACAGGATTAGCAGAGCGAGGTATGTAGGCGGTGCTACAGAGTTC
TTGAAGTGGTGGCCTAACTACGGCTACACTAGAAGAACAGTATTTGGTATCTGCGCTCTGCTGAAGCCAG
TTACCTTCGGAAAAAGAGTTGGTAGCTCTTGATCCGGCAAACAAACCACCGCTGGTAGCGGTGGTTTTTT
TGTTTGCAAGCAGCAGATTACGCGCAGAAAAAAAGGATCTCAAGAAGATCCTTTGATCTTTTCTACGGGG
TCTGACGCTCAGTCTAGTTCAGCCAGCTCGTCGTGATGTCGAAACCCAAGCCACCCTCAGAGGTGAAGGC
CGCTTCGAGCACATCGGGAAGCGTGTCGACGACGGTGCTCGGTGCCTCGGGTAAGAGCCAGATAGATGCG
GTGACGTTCACCGTCGCGATCGTGGCGGGAACCACGGTCACTGCGTCCGTTACAACTCGCACGTCGTCGG
CCAGCACGACTGACTCGACGGCTTCGATTAGCCCGGGAGAGGCAAGGCCATCAGGCTCGGTAGACAGAAT
GCTGATTAACACCTCGCCGGGAGCAGGGCTGCTCACAGCCGCGTCCTTCACCCGTGGGTCAGCCGTCAGC
GCTTGATAGCGGTACCAGGCCGCACCGCCTGCGGTCGAGCTGCCCTTGATCCGCTCGATGGTGCGATCGC
GAAGCTCGCCATCCGGCTCATTCGGCTGCCGCACCACGCCGTAGAACGCGGCAAGGTTGTCGAGGTCGGG
GCCGTTTGAGTAGCGAAGCAGTGTCGCAAGAAGTGCGTCGTTGATCCGCTGACGCAGGATCAGCTCGCGG
GCTGCGCAGACCTCCAGCAGCTTGATGACCGGGTCGGATTCGAGGATGGCGGTGTAGCTGGCGTCACGCG
ATCGCAGGTCGTCGATCAAGTCCTGCAGGATCAGTTCAAAGTCCAGCGCTTCGATGATGGTGGGCGCGGG
AATCGTAGCAAAGTCAAGAACGGTCATGAGACGACTAAGCCCTCCAGCGTGATACGCCTGCCCTCGGGGA
TGTAGTAGCCGATCAGGTTCAGCTCGACTTGACCAGCTGCGCTGGCTGAGACGATGCGAACCTTCTCCAG
CTTCAGCCGTGGCTCCCAGCGATCGAGCGCTTCAGCTGTGGCCGCCACCAGGTCAACGATGAGGGACTGG
TTGATCGGTCTAG
