Features (pLannotate 1.2.2; 20 found; start..end, strand, type, name):
      1..28      +  terminator     rrnB T2 terminator: transcription terminator T2 from the E. coli rrnB gene
     50..69      +  protein_bind   lac operator (symmetric): The lac repressor binds to the lac operator to inhibit transcription in E. coli. This inhibition can be relieved by adding lactose or isopropyl-β-D-thiogalactopyranoside (IPTG). The symmetric lac operator was optimized for tight binding of lac repressor. lac repressor encoded by lacI
     87..114     +  promoter       lac UV5 promoter (fragment): E. coli lac promoter with an "up" mutation
    118..140     +  protein_bind   lac operator (fragment): The lac repressor binds to the lac operator to inhibit transcription in E. coli. This inhibition can be relieved by adding lactose or isopropyl-β-D-thiogalactopyranoside (IPTG). lac repressor encoded by lacI
    183..1601    +  CDS            cbbL: RBL1_HALNC - Experimental evidence at protein level: Swiss-Prot protein existence level 1. Alpha-carboxysomes are able to assemble in the absence of RuBisCO, unlike beta-carboxysomes. The RuBisCO large subunit is required for enzyme integration into carboxysomes; replacing it with the carboxysomally targeted gene (Tcr_0838, AC Q31HD9) of H.crungenus places RuBisCO in the carboxysome, while the non-carboxysomal large subunit of H.crungenus (Tcr_0427, AC Q31IK0) is not incorporated in the carboxysome. From Halothiobacillus neapolitanus (strain ATCC 23641 / c2) (Thiobacillus neapolitanus).
   1641..1970    +  CDS            cbbS: RBS_HALNC - Also known as rbcS. Experimental evidence at protein level: Swiss-Prot protein existence level 1. RuBisCO catalyzes two reactions: the carboxylation of D- ribulose 1,5-bisphosphate, the primary event in carbon dioxide fixation, as well as the oxidative fragmentation of the pentose substrate. Both reactions occur simultaneously and in competition at the same active site (Ref.3, PubMed:18258595, PubMed:18974784). There are estimated to be 270 RuBisCO heterohexadecamers per carboxysome (Ref.6). From Halothiobacillus neapolitanus (strain ATCC 23641 / c2) (Thiobacillus neapolitanus).
   2038..4644    +  CDS            csoS2: CSOS2_HALNC - Experimental evidence at protein level: Swiss-Prot protein existence level 1. Unlike beta-carboxysomes, alpha-carboxysomes (Cb) can form without cargo protein. CsoS2 is essential for Cb formation and is also capable of targeting foreign proteins to the Cb. The Cb shell assembles with the aid of CsoS2; CsoS1A, CsoS1B and CsoS1C form the majority of the shell while CsoS4A and CsoS4B form vertices. CsoS1D forms pseudohexamers that probably control metabolite flux into and out of the shell. From Halothiobacillus neapolitanus (strain ATCC 23641 / c2) (Thiobacillus neapolitanus).
   4671..6212    +  CDS            csoS3: CSOCA_HALNC - Also known as ORF1 From Halothiobacillus neapolitanus (strain ATCC 23641 / c2) (Thiobacillus neapolitanus).
   6212..6460    +  CDS            csoS4A: CSS4A_HALNC - Also known as orfA From Halothiobacillus neapolitanus (strain ATCC 23641 / c2) (Thiobacillus neapolitanus).
   6463..6705    +  CDS            csoS4B: CSS4B_HALNC - Also known as orfB From Halothiobacillus neapolitanus (strain ATCC 23641 / c2) (Thiobacillus neapolitanus).
   6760..7053    +  CDS            csoS1C: CSOSC_HALNC - Also known as Orf1 From Halothiobacillus neapolitanus (strain ATCC 23641 / c2) (Thiobacillus neapolitanus).
   7131..7424    +  CDS            csoS1A: CSOSA_HALNC - Also known as csoS1 From Halothiobacillus neapolitanus (strain ATCC 23641 / c2) (Thiobacillus neapolitanus).
   7539..7868    +  CDS            csoS1B: CSOSB_HALNC - Also known as Orf3 From Halothiobacillus neapolitanus (strain ATCC 23641 / c2) (Thiobacillus neapolitanus).
   7893..8531    +  CDS            csoS1D: CSOSD_HALNC - Experimental evidence at protein level: Swiss-Prot protein existence level 1. Unlike beta-carboxysomes, alpha-carboxysomes (Cb) can form without cargo protein. CsoS2 is essential for Cb formation and is also capable of targeting foreign proteins to the Cb. The Cb shell assembles with the aid of CsoS2; CsoS1A, CsoS1B and CsoS1C form the majority of the shell while CsoS4A and CsoS4B form vertices. CsoS1D forms pseudohexamers that probably control metabolite flux into and out of the shell. From Halothiobacillus neapolitanus (strain ATCC 23641 / c2) (Thiobacillus neapolitanus).
   8543..8631    +  promoter       cat promoter (fragment): promoter of the E. coli cat gene encoding chloramphenicol acetyltransferase
   8632..9288    +  CDS            cat: CAT_ECOLX - Experimental evidence at protein level: Swiss-Prot protein existence level 1. This enzyme is an effector of chloramphenicol resistance in bacteria. From Escherichia coli. This protein is used as a marker in many commonly used cloning vectors, such as pACYC184.
   9356..9433    +  promoter       lacIq promoter: lacI (mutant); In the lacIq allele, a single base change in the promoter boosts expression of the lacI gene about 10-fold.
   9434..10516   +  CDS            lacI: lac repressor; lacI; The lac repressor binds to the lac operator to inhibit transcription in E. coli. This inhibition can be relieved by adding lactose or isopropyl-β-D-thiogalactopyranoside (IPTG).
  11498..12086   -  rep_origin     ori: high-copy-number ColE1/pMB1/pBR322/pUC origin of replication
  13043..13086   -  terminator     rrnB T1 terminator: Escherichia coli rrnB; transcription terminator T1 from the E. coli rrnB gene
>Addgene plasmid #140856 | pLz37_CB_operon_CsoS2_N1-N4 | addgene full sequence | sequence record 300524 | Addgene NGS Result
AGAAGGCCATCCTGACGGATGGCCTTTTTGCGTTTCTACTCTAGTTTCGAATTGTGAGCGCTCACAATTT
CGAAACCCCAGGCTTGACACTTTATGCTTCCGGCTCGTATAATGTGTGGAATTGTGAGCGGATAACAATT
TCAGCTAGGTGCGCGAATCCCCCATCCTTTCAGGAGGAACTCATGGCAGTTAAAAAGTATAGTGCTGGTG
TAAAAGAATACCGGCAGACCTATTGGATGCCGGAATACACACCGTTGGATTCCGACATCCTTGCATGCTT
CAAAATCACCCCACAACCGGGTGTTGATCGCGAAGAAGCCGCAGCCGCGGTTGCAGCAGAATCTTCAACC
GGCACATGGACCACCGTGTGGACCGATTTGCTGACCGACATGGACTACTACAAAGGCCGTGCCTATCGCA
TTGAAGACGTACCCGGTGACGATGCGGCATTCTATGCCTTTATCGCCTACCCAATCGACCTGTTCGAAGA
AGGGTCAGTTGTTAACGTGTTTACCTCACTGGTTGGTAACGTGTTCGGCTTCAAAGCGGTACGCGGCCTG
CGTCTGGAAGATGTTCGCTTCCCACTCGCCTACGTTAAAACCTGTGGCGGCCCACCGCACGGTATTCAAG
TCGAACGCGACAAGATGAACAAATATGGTCGCCCACTGTTGGGTTGCACCATCAAGCCAAAACTTGGTTT
GTCTGCGAAAAACTACGGCCGTGCCGTATACGAGTGCCTCCGTGGCGGCCTCGACTTCACTAAAGATGAT
GAAAACATCAATTCTCAGCCGTTCATGCGCTGGCGCGATCGCTTCTTGTTCGTACAAGACGCGACCGAAA
CTGCTGAAGCCCAAACCGGCGAACGCAAAGGCCATTACCTCAACGTAACGGCGCCAACTCCTGAAGAAAT
GTACAAGCGCGCAGAATTCGCCAAAGAAATTGGCGCGCCAATCATTATGCACGACTACATCACCGGTGGC
TTCACGGCCAACACTGGCTTGGCCAAGTGGTGTCAAGACAACGGCGTACTGCTGCACATCCACCGTGCGA
TGCATGCGGTTATCGACCGTAACCCGAACCACGGTATTCACTTCCGTGTTCTGACCAAGATTCTGCGTTT
GTCGGGTGGCGATCACCTGCACACCGGTACCGTTGTCGGCAAACTGGAAGGCGACCGTGCCTCTACTCTG
GGCTGGATTGATTTGCTCCGCGAATCGTTTATCCCTGAAGATCGCTCGCGCGGTATCTTCTTCGATCAAG
ACTGGGGTTCAATGCCAGGCGTATTCGCTGTGGCCTCTGGTGGTATTCACGTATGGCACATGCCTGCGCT
GGTTAACATCTTTGGTGACGACTCTGTCCTCCAATTCGGTGGCGGTACGCTGGGTCATCCATGGGGCAAC
GCTGCCGGTGCTGCTGCCAACCGTGTTGCTCTGGAAGCCTGCGTAGAAGCGCGTAACCAAGGCCGCGATA
TCGAAAAAGAAGGCAAAGAAATTCTGACTGCTGCTGCACAGCACAGCCCAGAACTGAAGATTGCCATGGA
AACTTGGAAAGAGATCAAATTCGAATTTGACACTGTCGACAAACTCGACACTCAAAATCGTTGATCCCTC
GTACCACACAACATACTAAGGTGAGTAACCATGGCTGAAATGCAGGATTACAAGCAAAGCCTCAAATATG
AGACTTTCTCTTATCTTCCACCCATGAACGCGGAACGCATCCGCGCTCAAATCAAGTACGCAATTGCTCA
AGGCTGGAGCCCCGGCATTGAGCACGTAGAAGTGAAAAACTCCATGAACCAATATTGGTACATGTGGAAA
CTTCCCTTCTTCGGCGAACAAAATGTCGACAACGTGTTGGCTGAAATTGAAGCGTGTCGTAGTGCGTATC
CAACACACCAGGTCAAACTGGTGGCTTATGACAACTATGCGCAAAGCTTAGGTCTGGCCTTCGTGGTCTA
CCGCGGCAACTAAGTCAAGTCTGTCATTGCGCTGTGCGTTTCTCTACGCACAGCACTTATTCAAGATGGG
GTCAAACATGCCTTCACAGTCAGGAATGAATCCTGCCGACCTGAGCGGACTCTCTGGCAAGGAACTGGCA
CGCGCACGCCGCGCTGCACTATCCAAGCAAGGGAAAGCAGCTGTTTCTAATAAAACGGCTAGCGTAAACC
GTAGCACTAAACAGGCGGCATCTTCGATCAATACAAATCAGGTGCGCTCTTCTGTAAATGAAGTGCCCAC
TGATTACCAAATGGCGGATCAATTGTGCTCTACGATTGATCATGCTGACTTTGGTACCGAAAGCAATCGC
GTTAGAGATCTCTGCCGTCAACGCAGAGAGGCACTATCAACTATCGGTAAAAAAGCGGTTAAAACCAACG
GCAAGCCGTCGGGTCGCGTTCGACCACAGCAATCAGTGGTTCACAACGACGCAATGATCGAAAATGCCGG
TGATACTAACCAATCATCGTCCACTTCATTAAATAATGAACTTTCCGAAATCTGCTCCATAGCAGACGAC
ATGCCGGAGCGTTTTGGTTCACAAGCCAAAACCGTCCGTGATATCTGCCGTGCACGCCGTCAAGCGCTCT
CTGAGCGTGGAACTCGCGCCGTGCCGCCAAAGCCGCAATCTCAAGGTGGTCCAGGACGCAATGGCTATCA
AATTGATGGATACCTAGATACCGCACTTCATGGCCGCGATGCCGCCAAGCGCCACCGTGAAATGCTCTGT
CAATACGGCCGCGGCACAGCACCTTCCTGCAAGCCAACAGGCCGTGTCAAAAATTCTGTACAGTCGGGCA
ACGCAGCGCCAAAAAAGGTTGAAACCGGTCACACCCTATCCGGCGGATCTGTTACGGGCACGCAAGTGGA
TCGTAAATCTCATGTGACTGGAAACGAGCCGGGCACTTGCCGAGCAGTCACGGGCACCGAGTACGTAGGT
ACTGAGCAATTCACCTCTTTTTGCAATACCAGCCCCAAGCCAAATGCGACGAAGGTCAATGTGACCACAA
CGGCTCGTGGTCGCCCTGTTAGCGGTACGGAAGTTTCACGGACCGAGAAGGTAACTGGCAACGAATCCGG
TGTCTGCCGTAACGTTACCGGCACCGAATACATGAGTAATGAAGCTCACTTTTCTCTATGTGGAACAGCC
GCAAAGCCTTCACAAGCGGATAAAGTCATGTTCGGCGCCACAGCACGAACGCATCAAGTGGTCAGTGGCA
GTGATGAATTCAGGCCCTCTTCTGTTACGGGTAACGAATCGGGTGCAAAACGCACAATTACCGGCTCGCA
GTACGCAGACGAAGGTCTTGCGCGACTCACGATCAACGGAGCACCTGCAAAAGTAGCCAGAACCCACACC
TTTGCGGGCTCTGACGTTACCGGCACGGAAATCGGTCGCTCTACTCGCGTAACTGGTGATGAAAGCGGTT
CGTGTCGTTCAATCTCAGGCACCGAGTATCTCAGTAACGAGCAATTCCAATCCTTTTGTGACACAAAACC
TCAACGCAGCCCGTTCAAGGTTGGCCAAGATCGCACGAACAAGGGTCAGTCTGTGACTGGTAACTTGGTT
GATCGTTCCGAACTGGTTACAGGTAACGAACCAGGTTCATGCTCTCGGGTTACAGTCTCTCAGTATGGCC
AAAGCAAAATCTGCGGTGGTGGCGTGGGAAAAGTGCGCTCAATGCGCACCCTTCGCGGCACCTCAGTATC
TGGCCAACAGCTAGATCATGCCCCAAAGATGTCCGGTGACGAGCGCGGCGGGTGCATGCCCGTCACCGGT
AATGAGTACTACGGTCGTGAACATTTCGAACCGTTTTGTACGAGCACCCCAGAGCCCGAAGCTCAATCAA
CTGAACAATCATTGACCTGTGAAGGACAAATTATTAGCGGCACTTCAGTTGACGCCAGTGATTTGGTCAC
AGGAAATGAAATCGGTGAACAGCAACTCATCAGCGGTGACGCCTATGTTGGCGCGCAGCAGACAGGTTGC
CTTCCCACTAGTCCACGCTTCAACCAAACTGGCAATGTTCAGTCAATGGGTTTTAAGAACACCAATCAGC
CAGAACAAAACTTTGCACCAGGTGAAGTAATGCCTACTGACTTTAGTATTCAAACCCCAGCTCGCTCGGC
TCAGAATCGCATTACAGGTAACGACATTGCGCCCTCAGGTCGCATTACAGGCCCTGGTATGCTGGCAACC
GGCTTGATTACAGGAACCCCCGAATTCAGGCACGCTGCGCGCGAGTTGGTTGGTTCTCCACAACCCATGG
CAATGGCCATGGCCAACCGTAATAAGGCTGCTCAAGCACCTGTTGTGCAGCCAGAAGTGGTTGCAACTCA
GGAAAAGCCTGAGTTGGTATGTGCACCAAGAAGCGATCAAATGGATCGTGTGAGTGGCGAAGGCAAAGAA
CGTTGCCACATCACTGGCGATGACTGGTCAGTTAACAAGCACATCACCGGTACAGCCGGTCAATGGGCGA
GTGGTCGCAACCCTTCCATGCGCGGTAATGCGCGTGTGGTCGAAACCAGCGCGTTTGCCAATCGCAATGT
GCCAAAACCTGAAAAGCCGGGCTCCAAGATCACGGGCAGTAGTGGTAATGACACCCAAGGTAGTCTGATC
ACTTACTCCGGCGGCGCGCGCGGTTGAGCGTTAAGTAAAGTGTAACGATCATGAACACCCGTAACACACG
AAGCAAGCAACGCGCACCGTTTGGTGTTAGCTCATCAGTCAAACCTCGGCTTGACTTGATTGAGCAAGCA
CCAAACCCTGCCTATGACCGCCATCCTGCTTGCATAACGTTGCCTGAGCGTACCTGCCGGCACCCGTTAA
CTGACCTTGAAGCCAACGAACAACTGGGTCGTTGCGAGGATAGCGTCAAGAACCGTTTTGATCGCGTTAT
CCCTTTCTTGCAAGTTGTTGCTGGCATTCCTCTTGGTCTGGATTATGTTACCCGTGTTCAAGAATTAGCC
CAGTCGTCGCTTGGACATACGCTGCCCGAAGAATTACTCAAAGATAATTGGATCAGTGGGCACAATTTAA
AAGGCATTTTTGGCTACGCGACTGCTAAAGCACTAACAGCAGCCACGGAACAATTCAGTCGTAAAATAAT
GTCTGAGAAGGACGATTCCGCATCGGCCATTGGCTTCTTCCTGGATTGCGGGTTCCACGCAGTGGACATA
AGCCCTTGTGCCGATGGTCGTCTCAAAGGGTTACTGCCTTACATATTGCGTTTGCCCCTTACGGCATTCA
CCTATCGTAAAGCCTACGCAGGCTCGATGTTCGATATTGAAGATGATCTGGCACAGTGGGAGAAAAATGA
ACTCCGCCGTTATCGTGAAGGTGTTCCAAATACAGCGGATCAGCCAACACGATACCTGAAAATTGCTGTG
TATCATTTCAGCACCTCTGACCCGACACACTCTGGCTGCGCGGCACACGGCAGTAATGATCGTGCAGCAC
TGGAAGCGGCTTTAACCCAGCTGATGAAATTCAGAGAAGCGGTTGAAAATGCCCATTGCTGCGGCGCAAG
TATCGATATTTTACTGATTGGCGTTGATACGGATACGGATGCCATTCGCGTTCATATTCCGGATAGCAAA
GGTTTTTTGAATCCGTATCGTTATGTTGACAACACAGTAACTTATGCGCAAACACTACATCTGGCGCCGG
ATGAGGCTCGTGTGATTATTCACGAAGCAATTCTCAACGCAAACCGCAGCGATGGTTGGGCTAAAGGAAA
TGGAGTAGCCAGCGAGGGGATGCGTCGTTTTATTGGTCAGCTTTTGATCAACAACCTCTCGCAAATCGAT
TACGTAGTAAATCGTCATGGTGGTCGCTATCCACCCAATGATATTGGTCATGCTGAGCGATATATCAGTG
TTGGTGATGGTTTTGATGAAGTTCAAATCCGGAATTTAGCCTACTACGCGCATTTGGATACGGTTGAAGA
AAATGCGATTGATGTGGATGTGGGAATCAAAATTTTCACCAAACTTAATTTGAGTCGAGGTTTACCGATT
CCGATTGCCATCCACTATCGCTATGACCCCAATGTTCCAGGCTCCAGAGAAAGAACCGTGGTCAAAGCAA
GACGGATATACAACGCCATTAAAGAGCGGTTCTCATCCTTGGATGAGCAGAATCTATTGCAGTTTCGTTT
GAGCGTTCAGGCGCAGGATATCGGAAGCCCGATTGAAGAGGTTGCATCCGCATGAAAATCATGCAAGTTG
AGAAAACGTTGGTTTCAACAAACCGTATTGCTGATATGGGTCACAAACCACTATTAGTGGTATGGGAGAA
ACCGGGCGCGCCCAGGCAGGTCGCCGTGGATGCGATTGGCTGCATACCGGGCGATTGGGTTTTGTGCGTT
GGGTCATCGGCAGCACGAGAGGCTGCAGGAAGCAAGTCTTATCCCTCTGATTTGACGATTATCGGGATTA
TTGATCAGTGGAATGGTGAGTAATGGAAGTAATGCGCGTTCGTTCCGACCTAATCGCAACACGCAGGATT
CCCGGTCTTAAAAATATCTCTTTGCGTGTCATGGAGGATGCTACGGGTAAGGTCAGTGTCGCTTGCGATC
CCATTGGCGTTCCCGAGGGATGTTGGGTCTTTACGATTAGCGGCTCTGCCGCTCGGTTTGGCGTGGGTGA
TTTTGAGATTCTCACGGATTTGACGATTGGTGGCATCATCGATCACTGGGTAACTTGACCATCGCTAGAT
GAGTTGATTTTGAATGAGTCTTTATTGAGGAGAGAAGAAATGGCAGCAGTAACAGGTATTGCACTGGGTA
TGATTGAAACACGTGGTCTGGTTCCAGCGATTGAAGCTGCCGATGCCATGACCAAGGCCGCCGAAGTACG
TTTGGTTGGCCGTCAATTTGTTGGTGGTGGTTACGTGACCGTTTTGGTCCGTGGTGAAACCGGTGCCGTC
AACGCAGCAGTTCGTGCGGGCGCTGATGCCTGCGAACGAGTCGGCGATGGTCTGGTCGCGGCGCATATCA
TTGCCCGTGTCCATTCCGAAGTCGAAAACATCCTGCCGAAAGCCCCTGAAGCTTAAGGATTGGGAAAGAC
GAACCGGCGCAGGCTTGTTCCGGTTCTTTGCATAAAGTGACAGCTTAGGAGTTTATTTAAATGGCTGATG
TAACTGGTATTGCTCTGGGTATGATCGAAACACGTGGCTTAGTTCCTGCGATTGAAGCAGCGGACGCCAT
GACTAAAGCGGCTGAAGTGCGTTTGGTCGGTCGTCAATTTGTTGGTGGCGGTTACGTCACCGTATTGGTT
CGGGGCGAAACAGGCGCTGTTAACGCCGCTGTTCGTGCTGGCGCCGATGCTTGCGAACGTGTTGGTGATG
GCTTGGTTGCTGCGCACATCATTGCGCGTGTCCACTCAGAAGTAGAAAACATTCTGCCTAAGGCGCCACA
AGCCTAAGTCAGATATTCCTAAGACGGCTCACTTCGGCGACACCCGTCGCCGAAACCGTCTAACCAAATT
TCTGGGCTCGTTCTGAACGTGCTCAACACTAGTTTTAGAGGATCTGTTATGGCAACGACTCACGGTATTG
CCCTGGGCATGATTGAAACACGAGGATTGGTTCCTGCCATTGAAGCCGCAGATGCCATGACCAAAGCGGC
GGAAGTCCGTCTGGTCGGACGATCATTTGTTGGCGGCGGTTACGTGACCGTAATGGTTCGTGGTGAGACA
GGTGCAGTAAATGCTGCCGTTCGTGCGGGTGCTGACGCCTGTGAACGTGTTGGCGATGGCCTGGTTGCTG
CGCACATCATTGCGCGCGTTCATTCTGAAGTTGAGATCATCCTACCCGAGACGCCCGAAGACTCAGATTC
CGCGTGGTGTATCGCAAATCTGAATAGCTAATGTCTAGTAGGGAAGATGCGCATGAACAACATTGATTTG
CGCGTCTATTCGTTTATCGATTCGCTTCAACCGCAGCTTGCATCCTATCTTGCGACATCATCGCAAGGCT
TTCTTCCCGTTCCGGGTGATGCCTGCTTGTGGATTGAAGTCGCGCCGGGCATGGCCGTCCATCGCCTCAG
TGATATTGCGCTAAAGGCCACGAACGTTCGTCTCGGCGAACAGGTAGTCGAGCGTGCTTTTGGCTCGATG
GAAATTCATTACCGAAACCAAAGCGACGTTCTCGCATCCGGTGAGGCCGTTTTAAGAGAAATCAATCACG
CGCAAGAAGATCGTCTGCCTTGTCGCATCGCATGGAAAGAGATCATTCGAGCGATTACCCCCGATCATGC
CACCTTGATCAATCGCCAGTTGCGTAAAGGCTCTATGCTGTTGCCGGGCAAAAGCATGTTCATCCTTGAA
ACAGAACCGGCAGGTTATATTGTTCAGGCTGCCAACGAGGCCGAGAAAGCAGCTCATGTGACTCTGATCG
ATGTACGTGCTTTTGGTAACTTTGGTCGCCTGACCATGATGGGCAGCGAAGCGGAAACCGAAGAAGCCAT
GCGGGCGGCTGAGGCCACAATCGCAAGCATCAACGCGCGTGCGCGTCGCGCTGAAGGGTTCTAAGCGGCC
GCGAGGTTCCAACTTTCACCATAATGAAATAAGATCACTACCGGGCGTATTTTTTGAGTTATCGAGATTT
TCAGGAGCTAAGGAAGCTAAAATGGAGAAAAAAATCACTGGATATACCACCGTTGATATATCCCAATGGC
ATCGTAAAGAACATTTTGAGGCATTTCAGTCAGTTGCTCAATGTACCTATAACCAGACCGTTCAGCTGGA
TATTACGGCCTTTTTAAAGACCGTAAAGAAAAATAAGCACAAGTTTTATCCGGCCTTTATTCACATTCTT
GCCCGCCTGATGAATGCTCATCCGGAGTTCCGTATGGCAATGAAAGACGGTGAGCTGGTGATATGGGATA
GTGTTCACCCTTGTTACACCGTTTTCCATGAGCAAACTGAAACGTTTTCATCGCTCTGGAGTGAATACCA
CGACGATTTCCGGCAGTTTCTACACATATATTCGCAAGATGTGGCGTGTTACGGTGAAAACCTGGCCTAT
TTCCCTAAAGGGTTTATTGAGAATATGTTTTTCGTCTCAGCCAATCCCTGGGTGAGTTTCACCAGTTTTG
ATTTAAACGTGGCCAATATGGACAACTTCTTCGCCCCCGTTTTCACTATGGGCAAATATTATACGCAAGG
CGACAAGGTGCTGATGCCGCTGGCGATTCAGGTTCATCATGCCGTTTGTGATGGCTTCCATGTCGGCAGA
ATGCTTAATGAATTACAACAGTACTGCGATGAGTGGCAGGGCGGGGCGTAATTTTTTTAAGGCAGTTATT
GGTGCCCTTGAATTCCTACTAGTCGAAGCGGCATGCATTTACGTTGACACCATCGAATGGTGCAAAACCT
TTCGCGGTATGGCATGATAGCGCCCGGAAGAGAGTCAATTCAGGGTGGTGAATGTGAAACCAGTAACGTT
ATACGATGTCGCAGAGTATGCCGGTGTCTCTTATCAGACCGTTTCCCGCGTGGTGAACCAGGCCAGCCAC
GTTTCTGCGAAAACGCGGGAAAAAGTGGAAGCGGCGATGGCGGAGCTGAATTACATTCCCAACCGCGTGG
CACAACAACTGGCGGGCAAACAGTCGTTGCTGATTGGCGTTGCCACCTCCAGTCTGGCCCTGCACGCGCC
GTCGCAAATTGTCGCGGCGATTAAATCTCGCGCCGATCAACTGGGTGCCAGCGTGGTGGTGTCGATGGTA
GAACGAAGCGGCGTCGAAGCCTGTAAAGCGGCGGTGCACAATCTTCTCGCGCAACGCGTCAGTGGGCTGA
TCATTAACTATCCGCTGGATGACCAGGATGCCATTGCTGTGGAAGCTGCCTGCACTAATGTTCCGGCGTT
ATTTCTTGATGTCTCTGACCAGACACCCATCAACAGTATTATTTTCTCCCATGAAGACGGTACGCGACTG
GGCGTGGAGCATCTGGTCGCATTGGGTCACCAGCAAATCGCGCTGTTAGCGGGCCCATTAAGTTCTGTCT
CGGCGCGTCTGCGTCTGGCTGGCTGGCATAAATATCTCACTCGCAATCAAATTCAGCCGATAGCGGAACG
GGAAGGCGACTGGAGTGCCATGTCCGGTTTTCAACAAACCATGCAAATGCTGAATGAGGGCATCGTTCCC
ACTGCGATGCTGGTTGCCAACGATCAGATGGCGCTGGGCGCAATGCGCGCCATTACCGAGTCCGGGCTGC
GCGTTGGTGCGGATATCTCGGTAGTGGGATACGACGATACCGAAGACAGCTCATGTTATATCCCGCCGTT
AACCACCATCAAACAGGATTTTCGCCTGCTGGGGCAAACCAGCGTGGACCGCTTGCTGCAACTCTCTCAG
GGCCAGGCGGTGAAGGGCAATCAGCTGTTGCCCGTCTCACTGGTGAAAAGAAAAACCACCCTGGCGCCCA
ATACGCAAACCGCCTCTCCCCGCGCGTTGGCCGATTCATTAATGCAGCTGGCACGACAGGTTTCCCGACT
GGAAAGCGGGCAGTGATCCCACAGCCGCCAGTTCCGCTGGCGGCATTTTAACTTTCTTTAATAATCTAGT
GACAAGCCGGGGCAGACGTGAGCCGTAGTCCCGTCGCCAGACGCGGGTGCCCACGGGCGTCGTCAGGATG
TCCGTAATTGACTGCCGGAGGTGGTCAATGCCCTTCAGCTCCTTGCCACTGTCACGGCTCATGCCTCGGG
TCATTAGTCGCCCGCTCCGGTATCTTCACTGGCTTCGATGATTGCCGCCCCGCAGCTGCAGAGGTCACCG
ATCCGAGCAGTCGGCCTCTGGTTGGTAAAGACCGTGCGACTGCCGGTGATGATCGTGTTCAAGCCATGCA
GGGGGCAGGCGTGAAGGTCATCCTTTCGGGCCACGGGGCGGCTGTTGACGAAGGTGTCGTCGCTCCCGGT
GATGATGATCCCGCCGTGATCGGTCACGTCGTTTAGTCGAGCGATGCCTGGCGTCGTAGTCACGGGTTTA
GGTCAATACGACTTGCGGTCACTGTAACGTTGCCCTCGGCGGTCACGTTAACGTCGCCTTGGGCTTCGAC
TTGCGCCTCCTGCACAAGGATCACAATCCGTCCTTGGGCTGCGGTGAGGTCGATCTTGTACTCATGCGCT
TCGCGGTCGTACTGGATGATTGAGTCATCCTCGAACTGCGTCTTTTGGATCGTTTCTTTGTCCTCGATCT
GGGGGTAGTCAGTCGAGAACGCGCCGGGCATCGCGAAGCCCTGACTGATCTCGCCGGAGGGGGCCATCAC
GACGACGGCCTCACCGACCTCGGGCGCCCACCAGAACCGATCCTTGCCCGCTCGCTGCGTGAGCCACGGA
ATCCAGTCAGTGAGGAGCAGCGCCTCGCCGCTCTCCTCGTCTTCCTCGATCGCGACACGGATCAGCCCCT
TGGGATAGTCAGCCTCGGCTACCCTGCCTACGCGGAGCAAGTTGCCGTGACGCCGACTGTCTCGAGTCTA
GTCGCGTTGCTGGCGTTTTTCCATAGGCTCCGCCCCCCTGACGAGCATCACAAAAATCGACGCTCAAGTC
AGAGGTGGCGAAACCCGACAGGACTATAAAGATACCAGGCGTTTCCCCCTGGAAGCTCCCTCGTGCGCTC
TCCTGTTCCGACCCTGCCGCTTACCGGATACCTGTCCGCCTTTCTCCCTTCGGGAAGCGTGGCGCTTTCT
CATAGCTCACGCTGTAGGTATCTCAGTTCGGTGTAGGTCGTTCGCTCCAAGCTGGGCTGTGTGCACGAAC
CCCCCGTTCAGCCCGACCGCTGCGCCTTATCCGGTAACTATCGTCTTGAGTCCAACCCGGTAAGACACGA
CTTATCGCCACTGGCAGCAGCCACTGGTAACAGGATTAGCAGAGCGAGGTATGTAGGCGGTGCTACAGAG
TTCTTGAAGTGGTGGCCTAACTACGGCTACACTAGAAGAACAGTATTTGGTATCTGCGCTCTGCTGAAGC
CAGTTACCTTCGGAAAAAGAGTTGGTAGCTCTTGATCCGGCAAACAAACCACCGCTGGTAGCGGTGGTTT
TTTTGTTTGCAAGCAGCAGATTACGCGCAGAAAAAAAGGATCTCAAGAAGATCCTTTGATCTTTTCTACG
GGGTCTGACGCTCAGTCTAGTTCAGCCAGCTCGTCGTGATGTCGAAACCCAAGCCACCCTCAGAGGTGAA
GGCCGCTTCGAGCACATCGGGAAGCGTGTCGACGACGGTGCTCGGTGCCTCGGGTAAGAGCCAGATAGAT
GCGGTGACGTTCACCGTCGCGATCGTGGCGGGAACCACGGTCACTGCGTCCGTTACAACTCGCACGTCGT
CGGCCAGCACGACTGACTCGACGGCTTCGATTAGCCCGGGAGAGGCAAGGCCATCAGGCTCGGTAGACAG
AATGCTGATTAACACCTCGCCGGGAGCAGGGCTGCTCACAGCCGCGTCCTTCACCCGTGGGTCAGCCGTC
AGCGCTTGATAGCGGTACCAGGCCGCACCGCCTGCGGTCGAGCTGCCCTTGATCCGCTCGATGGTGCGAT
CGCGAAGCTCGCCATCCGGCTCATTCGGCTGCCGCACCACGCCGTAGAACGCGGCAAGGTTGTCGAGGTC
GGGGCCGTTTGAGTAGCGAAGCAGTGTCGCAAGAAGTGCGTCGTTGATCCGCTGACGCAGGATCAGCTCG
CGGGCTGCGCAGACCTCCAGCAGCTTGATGACCGGGTCGGATTCGAGGATGGCGGTGTAGCTGGCGTCAC
GCGATCGCAGGTCGTCGATCAAGTCCTGCAGGATCAGTTCAAAGTCCAGCGCTTCGATGATGGTGGGCGC
GGGAATCGTAGCAAAGTCAAGAACGGTCATGAGACGACTAAGCCCTCCAGCGTGATACGCCTGCCCTCGG
GGATGTAGTAGCCGATCAGGTTCAGCTCGACTTGACCAGCTGCGCTGGCTGAGACGATGCGAACCTTCTC
CAGCTTCAGCCGTGGCTCCCAGCGATCGAGCGCTTCAGCTGTGGCCGCCACCAGGTCAACGATGAGGGAC
TGGTTGATCGGCTAGTCATCAAATAAAACGAAAGGCTCAGTCGGAAGACTGGGCCTTTCGTTTTATCTGT
TGTTTGTCGGTGAACGCTCTCCTGAGTAGGACAAATCCGCCGGGAGCGGATTTGAACGTTGCGAAGCAAC
GGCCCGGAGGGTGGCGGGCAGGACGCCCGCCATAAACTGCCAGGCATCAAATTAAGC
